Addgene plasmid #78968: PP275
Purpose: Promoter: GAP, minimal Promoter: GCW14. Figure 4. Expresses GFP.
Depositing lab: Timothy Lu. Depositing organization: Massachusetts Institute of Technology. Publication: Synthetic biology and microbioreactor platforms for programmable production of biologics at the point-of-care. Perez-Pinera P, Han N, Cleto S, Cao J, Purcell O, Shah KA, Lee K, Ram R, Lu TK. Nat Commun. 2016 Jul 29;7:12211. doi: 10.1038/ncomms12211. PubMed 27470089.
Backbone
  Vector backbone: pPICZ A
  Vector type: Yeast Expression
  Selectable markers: Zeocin
Growth in bacteria
  Bacterial resistance: Bleocin (Zeocin), 50 μg/mL
  Growth temperature: 37°C
  Growth strain: DH5alpha
  Copy number: Unknown
Gene/Insert
  Gene/Insert name: GFP
Terms and licenses: Academic/Nonprofit Terms; Industry Terms: Not Available to Industry
How to cite: PP275 was a gift from Timothy Lu (Addgene plasmid # 78968 ; http://n2t.net/addgene:78968 ; RRID:Addgene_78968)
