[The description below was written by a language model from this plasmid's Addgene catalogue record and pLannotate feature annotations shown in this document.]
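Description:
PP275 is a yeast expression plasmid built on the pPICZ A backbone, a vector family used with Pichia pastoris. It is propagated in E. coli through a high-copy ColE1/pUC-type origin and carries one dual-host selection cassette: the Sh ble (BleoR) gene, which spans the numbering origin of the 6,612 nt sequence. This gene is driven by the yeast TEF1 promoter and the bacterial EM7 promoter in tandem and ends at the CYC1 terminator, so Zeocin selects in both bacteria and yeast. No yeast replication origin is annotated, which fits the usual use of pPICZ-type vectors as integrating plasmids, although the record does not describe the integration strategy.

The feature table shows two expression units, each closed by its own AOX1 terminator. In the first, the constitutive P. pastoris GAP promoter lies upstream of an open reading frame that includes an ERT2 fragment (the mutated estrogen receptor ligand-binding domain) followed by the VP64 activation domain. That arrangement is typical of a hormone-responsive synthetic transcription activator. About 350 nt between the promoter and ERT2 are unannotated, and the record does not identify any DNA-binding domain there. The second unit encodes EGFP, followed by a short match consistent with a His tag. According to the catalogue entry, the minimal promoter is GCW14, which is not annotated. It presumably lies in the region upstream of EGFP, where only short fragment hits (CUP1, CyPet, CMV) appear, and these are probably spurious matches. The groL1 fragment is likely spurious as well. The construct appears to serve as a GFP reporter for testing promoter and minimal promoter combinations in an inducible expression system developed for programmable biologics production in yeast.
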