Features (pLannotate 1.2.2; 18 found; start..end, strand, type, name):
    424..671     +  terminator     CYC1 terminator: S. cerevisiae CYC1; transcription terminator for CYC1
    746..1334    -  rep_origin     ori: high-copy-number ColE1/pMB1/pBR322/pUC origin of replication
   1429..1515    -  CDS            groL1 (fragment): CH601_MYCA1 - Also known as groEL1 From Mycobacterium avium (strain 104).
   2228..2704    +  promoter       GAP promoter: promoter for Pichia pastoris glyceraldehyde-3-phosphate dehydrogenase
   3061..3078    -  misc_feature   MCS (fragment): pUC18/19 multiple cloning site
   3083..3965    +  CDS            ERT2 (fragment): mutated ligand-binding domain of the human estrogen receptor (Feil et al., 1997)
   3974..4123    +  CDS            VP64: tetrameric repeat of the minimal activation domain of herpes simplex virus VP16 (Beerli et al., 1998)
   4198..4444    +  terminator     AOX1 terminator: Pichia pastoris AOX1; transcription terminator for AOX1
   4451..4469    +  promoter       CUP1 promoter (fragment): S. cerevisiae CUP1; inducible metallothionein promoter, regulated by Cu2+
   4538..4563    +  CDS            CyPet (fragment): cyan fluorescent protein optimized for FRET with YPet (Nguyen and Daugherty, 2005)
   4658..4680    -  promoter       CMV promoter (fragment): human cytomegalovirus (CMV) immediate early promoter
   4740..4760    -  enhancer       CMV enhancer (fragment): human cytomegalovirus immediate early enhancer; contains an 18-bp deletion relative to the standard CMV enhancer
   5023..5739    +  CDS            EGFP: EGFP is a basic (constitutively fluorescent) green fluorescent protein published in 1996, derived from Aequorea victoria. It is reported to be a rapidly-maturing weak dimer with moderate acid sensitivity.
   5809..5826    +  CDS            capTEV™ (fragment): composite tag for in vivo biotinylation, TEV protease cleavage, and 6xHis tagging
   5850..6096    +  terminator     AOX1 terminator: Pichia pastoris AOX1; transcription terminator for AOX1
   6111..6522    +  promoter       TEF1 promoter: S. cerevisiae TEF1; promoter for EF-1α
   6530..6577    +  promoter       EM7 promoter: synthetic bacterial promoter&nbsp
   6596..358     +  CDS            BleoR (across the origin): antibiotic-binding protein; Sh ble from Streptoalloteichus hindustanus; confers resistance to bleomycin, phleomycin, and Zeocin™
>Addgene plasmid #78968 | PP275 | depositor full sequence | sequence record 147713 | PP275 sequence 6612 bps
TGCCGTTCCGGTGCTCACCGCGCGCGACGTCGCCGGAGCGGTCGAGTTCTGGACCGACCGGCTCGGGTTC
TCCCGGGACTTCGTGGAGGACGACTTCGCCGGTGTGGTCCGGGACGACGTGACCCTGTTCATCAGCGCGG
TCCAGGACCAGGTGGTGCCGGACAACACCCTGGCCTGGGTGTGGGTGCGCGGCCTGGACGAGCTGTACGC
CGAGTGGTCGGAGGTCGTGTCCACGAACTTCCGGGACGCCTCCGGGCCGGCCATGACCGAGATCGGCGAG
CAGCCGTGGGGGCGGGAGTTCGCCCTGCGCGACCCGGCCGGCAACTGCGTGCACTTCGTGGCCGAGGAGC
AGGACTGACACGTCCGACGGCGGCCCACGGGTCCCAGGCCTCGGAGATCCGTCCCCCTTTTCCTTTGTCG
ATATCATGTAATTAGTTATGTCACGCTTACATTCACGCCCTCCCCCCACATCCGCTCTAACCGAAAAGGA
AGGAGTTAGACAACCTGAAGTCTAGGTCCCTATTTATTTTTTTATAGTTATGTTAGTATTAAGAACGTTA
TTTATATTTCAAATTTTTCTTTTTTTTCTGTACAGACGCGTGTACGCATGTAACATTATACTGAAAACCT
TGCTTGAGAAGGTTTTGGGACGCTCGAAGGCTTTAATTTGCAAGCTGGAGACCAACATGTGAGCAAAAGG
CCAGCAAAAGGCCAGGAACCGTAAAAAGGCCGCGTTGCTGGCGTTTTTCCATAGGCTCCGCCCCCCTGAC
GAGCATCACAAAAATCGACGCTCAAGTCAGAGGTGGCGAAACCCGACAGGACTATAAAGATACCAGGCGT
TTCCCCCTGGAAGCTCCCTCGTGCGCTCTCCTGTTCCGACCCTGCCGCTTACCGGATACCTGTCCGCCTT
TCTCCCTTCGGGAAGCGTGGCGCTTTCTCAATGCTCACGCTGTAGGTATCTCAGTTCGGTGTAGGTCGTT
CGCTCCAAGCTGGGCTGTGTGCACGAACCCCCCGTTCAGCCCGACCGCTGCGCCTTATCCGGTAACTATC
GTCTTGAGTCCAACCCGGTAAGACACGACTTATCGCCACTGGCAGCAGCCACTGGTAACAGGATTAGCAG
AGCGAGGTATGTAGGCGGTGCTACAGAGTTCTTGAAGTGGTGGCCTAACTACGGCTACACTAGAAGGACA
GTATTTGGTATCTGCGCTCTGCTGAAGCCAGTTACCTTCGGAAAAAGAGTTGGTAGCTCTTGATCCGGCA
AACAAACCACCGCTGGTAGCGGTGGTTTTTTTGTTTGCAAGCAGCAGATTACGCGCAGAAAAAAAGGATC
TCAAGAAGATCCTTTGATCTTTTCTACGGGGTCTGACGCTCAGTGGAACGAAAACTCACGTTAAGGGATT
TTGGTCATGAGATCAGATCTGAGCTCGTTTGGCCGTGGCCGTGCTCGTCCTCGTCGGCCGGCTTGTCGAC
GACGGCGGTCTCCGTCGTCAGGATCATCCGGGCCACAAGCTTGCTGACAGAAGCCTCAAGAAAAAAAAAA
TTCTTCTTCGACTATGCTGGAGGCAGAGATGATCGAGCCGGTAGTTAACTATATATAGCTAAATTGGTTC
CATCACCTCGAGTCAATTCTTGATTTAGTATACACATAACCAAATTTGGATCAAGTTTGAAGTAAAACTT
TAACTTCAGCTCCTTACATTTGCACTAAGATCTCTGCTACTCTGGTCCCAAGTGAACCACCTTTTGGACC
CTATTGACCGGACCTTAACTTGCCAAACCTAAACGCTTAATGCCTCAGACGTTTTAATGCCTCTCAACAC
CTCCAAGGTTGCTTTCTTGAGCATGCCTACTAGGGACTTTAACGAACTGTGGGGTTGCAGACAGTTTCAG
GCGTGTCCCGACCAATATGGCCTACTAGACTCTCTGAAAAATCACAGTTTTCCAGTAGTTCCGATCAAAT
TACCATCGAAATGGTCCCATAAACGGACATTTGACATCCGTTCCTGAATTATAGTCTTCCACCGTGGATC
ATGGTGTTCCTTTTTTTCCCAAAGAATATCAGCATCCCTTAACTACGTTAGGTCAGTGATGACAATGGAC
CAAATTGTTGCAAGGTTTTTCTTTTTCTTTCATCGGCACATTTCAGCCTCACATGCGACTATTATCGATC
AATGAAATCCATCAAGATTGAAATCTTAAAATTGCCCCTTTCACTTGACAGGATCCTTTTTTGTAGAAAT
GTCTTGGTGTCCTCGTCCAATCAGGTAGCCATCTCTGAAATATCTGGCTCCGTTGCAACTCCGAACGACC
TGCTGGCAACGTAAAATTCTCCGGGGTAAAACTTTAATGTGGAGTAATGGAACCAGAAACGTCTCTTCCC
TTCTCTCTCCTTCCACCGCCCGTTACCGTCCCTAGGAAATTTTACTCTGCTGGAGAGCTTCTTCTACGGC
CCCCTTGCAGCAATGCTCTTCCCAGCATTACGTTGCGGGTAAAACGGAGGTCGTGTACCCGACCTAGCAG
CCCAGGGATGGAAAAGTCCCGGCCGTCGCTGGCAATAATAGCGGGCGGACGCATGTCATGAGATTATTGG
AAACCACCAGAATCGAATATAAAAGGCGAACACCTTTCCCAATTTTGGTTTCCCCTGACCCAAAGACTTT
AAATTTAATTTATTTGTCCCTATTTCAATCAATTGAACAACTATCAAAACACACTAGTAAAAATGCGCGG
AGCTCCTAAGAAAAAGCGCAAAGTCCGGCCGGCATCTAGACCCGGGGAGCGCCCCTTCCAGTGTCGCATT
TGCATGCGGAACTTTTCGCGCCAGGACAGGCTTGACAGGCATACCCGTACTCATACCGGTGAAAAACCGT
TTCAGTGTCGGATCTGTATGCGAAATTTCTCCCAGAAGGAGCACTTGGCGGGGCATCTACGTACGCACAC
CGGCGAGAAGCCATTCCAATGCCGAATATGCATGCGCAACTTCAGTCGCCGCGACAACCTGAACCGGCAC
CTAAAAACCCACCTGAGGAACATATGCGGCGGAGGCACACCTGCAGCTGCGTCGACTCTAGAGGATCCAT
CTGCTGGAGACATGAGAGCTGCCAACCTTTGGCCAAGCCCGCTCATGATCAAACGCTCTAAGAAGAACAG
CCTGGCCTTGTCCCTGACGGCCGACCAGATGGTCAGTGCCTTGTTGGATGCTGAGCCCCCCATACTCTAT
TCCGAGTATGATCCTACCAGACCCTTCAGTGAAGCTTCGATGATGGGCTTACTGACCAACCTGGCAGACA
GGGAGCTGGTTCACATGATCAACTGGGCGAAGAGGGTGCCAGGCTTTGTGGATTTGACCCTCCATGATCA
GGTCCACCTTCTAGAATGTGCCTGGCTAGAGATCCTGATGATTGGTCTCGTCTGGCGCTCCATGGAGCAC
CCAGTGAAGCTACTGTTTGCTCCTAACTTGCTCTTGGACAGGAACCAGGGAAAATGTGTAGAGGGCATGG
TGGAGATCTTCGACATGCTGCTGGCTACATCATCTCGGTTCCGCATGATGAATCTGCAGGGAGAGGAGTT
TGTGTGCCTCAAATCTATTATTTTGCTTAATTCTGGAGTGTACACATTTCTGTCCAGCACCCTGAAGTCT
CTGGAAGAGAAGGACCATATCCACCGAGTCCTGGACAAGATCACAGACACTTTGATCCACCTGATGGCCA
AGGCAGGCCTGACCCTGCAGCAGCAGCACCAGCGGCTGGCCCAGCTCCTCCTCATCCTCTCCCACATCAG
GCACATGAGTAACAAAGGCATGGAGCATCTGTACAGCATGAAGTGCAAGAACGTGGTGCCCCTCTATGAC
CTGCTGCTGGAGATGCTGGACGCCCACCGCCTACATGCGCCCACTAGCCGTGGAGGGGCATCCGTGGAGG
AGACGGACCAAAGCCACTTGGCCACTGCGGGCTCTACTTCATCGCCTAGGGCCGACGCGCTGGACGATTT
CGATCTCGACATGCTGGGTTCTGATGCCCTCGATGACTTTGACCTGGATATGTTGGGAAGCGACGCATTG
GATGACTTTGATCTGGACATGCTCGGCTCCGATGCTCTGGACGATTTCGATCTCGATATGTTAATTAACT
ACCCGTACGACGTTCCGGACTACGCTTCTTGAGGTACCATCGGTAGACCGGTCTTGCTAGATTCTAATCA
AGAGGATGTCAGAATGCCATTTGCCTGAGAGATGCAGGCTTCATTTTTGATACTTTTTTATTTGTAACCT
ATATAGTATAGGATTTTTTTTGTCATTTTGTTTCTTCTCGTACGAGCTTGCTCCTGATCAGCCTATCTCG
CAGCTGATGAATATCTTGTGGTAGGGGTTTGGGAAAATCATTCGAGTTTGATGTTTTTCTTGGTATTTCC
CACTCCTCTTCAGAGTACAGAAGATTAAGTGAGAGCTAGCATATCATATAGAAGTCATCGCGGCAGATCA
ATTCATCAATCGGAGTGAGGATATTGCGAGTTTACCACCATCAATCGGAGTGAGGATCTCCAATTGGTGA
CGGTCCAGTCATCAATCGGAGTGAGGATTCAGCTGCTTCTCGAGGCCGCACATCAATCGGAGTGAGGATG
TACAGGGTGGGCTGTTCCACCATCAATCGGAGTGAGGATTTGCGTCAATGGGGCGGAGTTCATCAATCGG
AGTGAGGATATCGAAGTCATCGAGAGCACTCATCAATCGGAGTGAGGATATACTCCACCCATTGACGTCA
CATCAATCGGAGTGAGGATTGGAACCAGAAGGGTCTCTTCATCAATCGGAGTGAGGATACCCTATGGGCG
CGCCTAGGGCAGATTTTGAGTTTAAAATAGGAAATATAAACAAATATACCGCGAAAAAGGTTTGTTTATA
GCTTTTCGCCTGGTGCCGTACGGTATAAATACATACTCTCCTCCCCCCCCTTGTTCTCTTTTTCTTTTGT
TACTTACATTTTACCGTTCCGTCACTCGCTTCACTCAACAACAAAAGAATTCATGGTGAGCAAGGGCGAG
GAGCTGTTCACCGGGGTGGTGCCCATCCTGGTCGAGCTGGACGGCGACGTAAACGGCCACAAGTTCAGCG
TGTCCGGCGAGGGCGAGGGCGATGCCACCTACGGCAAGCTGACCCTGAAGTTCATCTGCACCACCGGCAA
GCTGCCCGTGCCCTGGCCCACCCTCGTGACCACCCTGACCTACGGCGTGCAGTGCTTCAGCCGCTACCCC
GACCACATGAAGCAGCACGACTTCTTCAAGTCCGCCATGCCCGAAGGCTACGTCCAGGAGCGCACCATCT
TCTTCAAGGACGACGGCAACTACAAGACCCGCGCCGAGGTGAAGTTCGAGGGCGACACCCTGGTGAACCG
CATCGAGCTGAAGGGCATCGACTTCAAGGAGGACGGCAACATCCTGGGGCACAAGCTGGAGTACAACTAC
AACAGCCACAACGTCTATATCATGGCCGACAAGCAGAAGAACGGCATCAAGGTGAACTTCAAGATCCGCC
ACAACATCGAGGACGGCAGCGTGCAGCTCGCCGACCACTACCAGCAGAACACCCCCATCGGCGACGGCCC
CGTGCTGCTGCCCGACAACCACTACCTGAGCACCCAGAGCGCCCTGAGCAAAGACCCCAACGAGAAGCGC
GATCACATGGTCCTGCTGGAGTTCGTGACCGCCGCCGGGATCACTCTCGGCATGGACGAGCTGTACAAGG
CCGCGGCGGCCGCCAGCTTTCTAGAACAAAAACTCATCTCAGAAGAGGATCTGAATAGCGCCGTCGACCA
TCATCATCATCATCATTGACCGGTCTTGCTAGATTCTAATCAAGAGGATGTCAGAATGCCATTTGCCTGA
GAGATGCAGGCTTCATTTTTGATACTTTTTTATTTGTAACCTATATAGTATAGGATTTTTTTTGTCATTT
TGTTTCTTCTCGTACGAGCTTGCTCCTGATCAGCCTATCTCGCAGCTGATGAATATCTTGTGGTAGGGGT
TTGGGAAAATCATTCGAGTTTGATGTTTTTCTTGGTATTTCCCACTCCTCTTCAGAGTACAGAAGATTAA
GTGAGACCTTCGTTTGTGCGGATCCCCCACACACCATAGCTTCAAAATGTTTCTACTCCTTTTTTACTCT
TCCAGATTTTCTCGGACTCCGCGCATCGCCGTACCACTTCAAAACACCCAAGCACAGCATACTAAATTTT
CCCTCTTTCTTCCTCTAGGGTGTCGTTAATTACCCGTACTAAAGGTTTGGAAAAGAAAAAAGAGACCGCC
TCGTTTCTTTTTCTTCGTCGAAAAAGGCAATAAAAATTTTTATCACGTTTCTTTTTCTTGAAATTTTTTT
TTTTAGTTTTTTTCTCTTTCAGTGACCTCCATTGATATTTAAGTTAATAAACGGTCTTCAATTTCTCAAG
TTTCAGTTTCATTTTTCTTGTTCTATTACAACTTTTTTTACTTCTTGTTCATTAGAAAGAAAGCATAGCA
ATCTAATCTAAGGGGCGGTGTTGACAATTAATCATCGGCATAGTATATCGGCATAGTATAATACGACAAG
GTGAGGAACTAAACCATGGCCAAGTTGACCAG
