>Addgene plasmid #78968 | PP275 | addgene partial sequence | sequence record 168296 | EGFP-N 5'-CGTCGCCGTCCAGCTCGACCAG-3'
CATGAATTCTTTTGTTGTTGAGTGAAGCGAGTGACGGAACGGTAAAATGTAAGTAACAAAAGAAAAAGAG
AACAAGGGGGGGGAGGAGAGTATGTATTTATACCGTACGGCACCAGGCGAAAAGCTATAAACAAACCTTT
TTCGCGGTATATTTGTTTATATTTCCTATTTTAAACTCAAAATCTGCCCTAGGCGCGCCCATAGGGTATC
CTCACTCCGATTGATGAAGAGACCCTTCTGGTTCCAATCCTCACTCCGATTGATGTGACGTCAATGGGTG
GAGTATATCCTCACTCCGATTGATGAGTGCTCTCGATGACTTCGATATCCTCACTCCGATTGATGAACTC
CGCCCCATTGACGCAAATCCTCACTCCGATTGATGGTGGAACAGCCCACCCTGTACATCCTCACTCCGAT
TGATGTGCGGCCTCGAGAAGCAGCTGAATCCTCACTCCGATTGATGACTGGACCGTCACCAATTGGAGAT
CCTCACTCCGATTGATGGTGGTAAACTCGCAATATCCTCACTCCGATTGATGAATTGATCTGCCGCGATG
ACTTCTATATGATATGCTAGCTCTCACTTAATCTTCTGTACTCTGAAGAGGAGTGGGAAATACCAAGAAA
AACATCAAACTCGAATGATTTTCCCAAACCCCTACCACAAGATATTCATCAGCTGCGAGATAGGCTGATC
AGGAGCAAGCTCGTACGAGAAGAAACAAAATGACAAAAAAAATCCTATACTATATAGGTTACAAATAA
