>Addgene plasmid #78968 | PP275 | addgene partial sequence | sequence record 168297 | pBR322ori-3 5'-tttgtttgcaagcagcagat-3'
TGATCTTTTCTACGGGGTCTGACGCTCAGTGGAACGAAAACTCACGTTAAGGGATTTTGGTCATGAGATC
AGATCTGAGCTCGTTTGGCCGTGGCCGTGCTCGTCCTCGTCGGCCGGCTTGTCGACGACGGCGGTCTCCG
TCGTCAGGATCATCCGGGCCACAAGCTTGCTGACAGAAGCCTCAAGAAAAAAAAAATTCTTCTTCGACTA
TGCTGGAGGCAGAGATGATCGAGCCGGTAGTTAACTATATATAGCTAAATTGGTTCCATCACCTCGAGTC
AATTCTTGATTTAGTATACACATAACCAAATTTGGATCAAGTTTGAAGTAAAACTTTAACTTCAGCTCCT
TACATTTGCACTAAGATCTCTGCTACTCTGGTCCCAAGTGAACCACCTTTTGGACCCTATTGACCGGACC
TTAACTTGCCAAACCTAAACGCTTAATGCCTCAGACGTTTTAATGCCTCTCAACACCTCCAAGGTTGCTT
TCTTGAGCATGCCTACTAGGGACTTTAACGAACTGTGGGGTTGCAGACAGTTTCAGGCGTGTCCCGACCA
ATATGGCCTACTAGACTCTCTGAAAAATCACAGTTTTCCAGTAGTTCCGATCAAATTACCATCGAAATGG
TCCCATAAACGGACATTTGACATCCGTTCCTGAATTATAGTCTTCCACCGTGGATCATGGTGTTCCTTTT
TTTCCCAAAGAATATCAGCATCCCTTAACTACGTTAGGTCAGTGATGACAATGGACCAAATTGTTGCAAG
GTTTTTCTTTTTCTTTCATCGGCACATTTCAGCCTCACATGCGACTATTATCGATCAATGAAATCCATCA
AGATTGAAATCTTAAAATTGCCC
